Addgene plasmid #221102: pRS415-MET25pr-CFAPoptim
Purpose: (Empty Backbone) FAP insert for C-terminally tagging genes of interest (optimized FAP for yeast expression + 2xMYC tag)
Depositing lab: Allyson O’Donnell. Depositing organization: University of Pittsburgh (University, School of Medicine, and Cancer Institute). Publication: Optimization of the fluorogen-activating protein tag for quantitative protein trafficking and colocalization studies in S. cerevisiae. Oppenheimer KG, Hager NA, McAtee CK, Filiztekin E, Shang C, Warnick JA, Bruchez MP, Brodsky JL, Prosser DC, Kwiatkowski AV, O'Donnell AF. Mol Biol Cell. 2024 Jul 1;35(7):mr5. doi: 10.1091/mbc.E24-04-0174. Epub 2024 May 29. PubMed 38809589.
Backbone
  Vector backbone: pRS415
  Vector type: Yeast Expression
  Selectable markers: LEU2
Growth in bacteria
  Bacterial resistance: Ampicillin, 100 μg/mL
  Growth temperature: 37°C
  Growth strain: DH5alpha
  Copy number: Low Copy
Gene/Insert
  Gene/Insert name: None
Terms and licenses: Academic/Nonprofit Terms; Industry Terms: Not Available to Industry
Depositor comments: The Linker-MYC-FAPoptim-MYC sequence was cloned into the SalI and XhoI sites of the pRS415-MET25pr plasmid.
How to cite: pRS415-MET25pr-CFAPoptim was a gift from Allyson O’Donnell (Addgene plasmid # 221102 ; http://n2t.net/addgene:221102 ; RRID:Addgene_221102)
