[The description below was written by a language model from this plasmid's Addgene catalogue record and pLannotate feature annotations shown in this document.]
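Description:
pRS415-MET25pr-CFAPoptim is a yeast expression shuttle vector built on the pRS415 backbone and supplied as an empty tagging backbone, with no gene of interest inserted. In Saccharomyces cerevisiae it is maintained as a low-copy centromeric plasmid through a CEN6/ARS element and selected by leucine prototrophy via the LEU2 marker under its own promoter. In E. coli it replicates from a ColE1/pUC-type origin and is selected with ampicillin (AmpR, β-lactamase). An f1 origin, T3 and T7 promoters, and remnants of the lac promoter/lacZα region carry over from the pBluescript-derived backbone. Short annotated fragments of other genes (NFS1, rop, bom, lacI) appear to be backbone remnants with no stated function.

The expression cassette consists of the MET25 (MET17) promoter, which is repressed by methionine, followed by part of the multiple cloning site, a fluorogen-activating protein (FAP) coding sequence, and the CYC1 terminator. According to the depositor, a Linker-MYC-FAPoptim-MYC segment, with the FAP optimized for yeast expression, was cloned between the SalI and XhoI sites of pRS415-MET25pr. The MYC epitopes are not separately annotated in the feature table. A gene cloned in frame into the upstream sites is therefore expressed as a C-terminal fusion to the linker, FAP and two MYC tags. The FAP is annotated as FAPα2, a dimer of an L5-MG single-chain antibody fragment that binds malachite green derivatives to produce red fluorescence, so signal appears only when fluorogen is added. The associated publication indicates use in quantitative protein trafficking and colocalization studies in budding yeast, and the MYC tags could additionally serve for immunodetection.
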