Features (pLannotate 1.2.2; 23 found; start..end, strand, type, name):
     35..151     -  CDS            NFS1 (fragment): NFS1_YEAST - Also known as SPL1 From Saccharomyces cerevisiae (strain ATCC 204508 / S288c) (Baker's yeast).
    150..200     -  misc_feature   bom (fragment): basis of mobility region from pBR322
    302..337     -  CDS            rop (fragment): Rop protein, which maintains plasmids at low copy number; rop
    406..909     -  misc_feature   CEN/ARS: S. cerevisiae CEN6 centromere fused to an autonomously replicating sequence
    946..1050    +  promoter       AmpR promoter: bla
   1051..1911    +  CDS            AmpR: β-lactamase; bla; confers resistance to ampicillin, carbenicillin, and related antibiotics
   2082..2670    +  rep_origin     ori: high-copy-number ColE1/pMB1/pBR322/pUC origin of replication
   2853..2945    +  CDS            lacI (fragment): lac repressor; lacI; The lac repressor binds to the lac operator to inhibit transcription in E. coli. This inhibition can be relieved by adding lactose or isopropyl-β-D-thiogalactopyranoside (IPTG).
   2958..2979    +  protein_bind   CAP binding site: CAP binding activates transcription in the presence of cAMP. E. coli catabolite activator protein
   2994..3024    +  promoter       lac promoter: promoter for the E. coli lac operon
   3032..3048    +  protein_bind   lac operator: The lac repressor binds to the lac operator to inhibit transcription in E. coli. This inhibition can be relieved by adding lactose or isopropyl-β-D-thiogalactopyranoside (IPTG). lac repressor encoded by lacI
   3093..3111    +  promoter       T3 promoter: promoter for bacteriophage T3 RNA polymerase
   3162..3511    +  promoter       MET17 promoter: S. cerevisiae MET17; expression is repressed by methionine; MET15; MET25
   3511..3579    +  misc_feature   MCS (fragment): pBluescript multiple cloning site
   3602..4321    +  CDS            FAPα2: fluorogen-activating protein composed of a dimer of the L5-MG single-chain antibody fragment (Szent-Gyorgyi et al., 2008) binds malachite green derivatives to produce red fluorescence
   4394..4641    +  terminator     CYC1 terminator: S. cerevisiae CYC1; transcription terminator for CYC1
   4660..4678    -  promoter       T7 promoter: promoter for bacteriophage T7 RNA polymerase
   4686..4841    +  CDS            lacZα (fragment): LacZα fragment of β-galactosidase; lacZ fragment
   4845..5273    +  rep_origin     f1 ori (sequence partly withheld): f1 bacteriophage origin of replication; arrow indicates direction of (+) strand synthesis
   5301..5353    -  misc_feature   bom (fragment): basis of mobility region from pBR322
   5384..5461    +  CDS            YO192_YEAST (fragment): Experimental evidence at protein level: Swiss-Prot protein existence level 1. From Saccharomyces cerevisiae (strain ATCC 204508 / S288c) (Baker's yeast).
   5601..6008    +  promoter       LEU2 promoter: S. cerevisiae LEU2
   6009..7103    +  CDS            LEU2: 3-isopropylmalate dehydrogenase, required for leucine biosynthesis; S. cerevisiae LEU2; yeast auxotrophic marker
>Addgene plasmid #221102 | pRS415-MET25pr-CFAPoptim | addgene full sequence | sequence record 438031 | Addgene NGS Result
AAAAAAAAAAAATACAACAAATAAAAAACACTCAATGACCTGACCATTTGATGGAGTTTAAGTCAATACC
TTCTTGAACCATTTCCCATAATGGTGAAAGTTCCCTCAAGAATTTTACTCTGTCAGAAACGGCCTTAACG
ACGTAGTCGATATGGTGCACTCTCAGTACAATCTGCTCTGATGCCGCATAGTTAAGCCAGCCCCGACACC
CGCCAACACCCGCTGACGCGCCCTGACGGGCTTGTCTGCTCCCGGCATCCGCTTACAGACAAGCTGTGAC
CGTCTCCGGGAGCTGCATGTGTCAGAGGTTTTCACCGTCATCACCGAAACGCGCGAGACGAAAGGGCCTC
GTGATACGCCTATTTTTATAGGTTAATGTCATGATAATAATGGTTTCTTAGGACGGATCGCTTGCCTGTA
ACTTACACGCGCCTCGTATCTTTTAATGATGGAATAATTTGGGAATTTACTCTGTGTTTATTTATTTTTA
TGTTTTGTATTTGGATTTTAGAAAGTAAATAAAGAAGGTAGAAGAGTTACGGAATGAAGAAAAAAAAATA
AACAAAGGTTTAAAAAATTTCAACAAAAAGCGTACTTTACATATATATTTATTAGACAAGAAAAGCAGAT
TAAATAGATATACATTCGATTAACGATAAGTAAAATGTAAAATCACAGGATTTTCGTGTGTGGTCTTCTA
CACAGACAAGATGAAACAATTCGGCATTAATACCTGAGAGCAGGAAGAGCAAGATAAAAGGTAGTATTTG
TTGGCGATCCCCCTAGAGTCTTTTACATCTTCGGAAAACAAAAACTATTTTTTCTTTAATTTCTTTTTTT
ACTTTCTATTTTTAATTTATATATTTATATTAAAAAATTTAAATTATAATTATTTTTATAGCACGTGATG
AAAAGGACCCAGGTGGCACTTTTCGGGGAAATGTGCGCGGAACCCCTATTTGTTTATTTTTCTAAATACA
TTCAAATATGTATCCGCTCATGAGACAATAACCCTGATAAATGCTTCAATAATATTGAAAAAGGAAGAGT
ATGAGTATTCAACATTTCCGTGTCGCCCTTATTCCCTTTTTTGCGGCATTTTGCCTTCCTGTTTTTGCTC
ACCCAGAAACGCTGGTGAAAGTAAAAGATGCTGAAGATCAGTTGGGTGCACGAGTGGGTTACATCGAACT
GGATCTCAACAGCGGTAAGATCCTTGAGAGTTTTCGCCCCGAAGAACGTTTTCCAATGATGAGCACTTTT
AAAGTTCTGCTATGTGGCGCGGTATTATCCCGTATTGACGCCGGGCAAGAGCAACTCGGTCGCCGCATAC
ACTATTCTCAGAATGACTTGGTTGAGTACTCACCAGTCACAGAAAAGCATCTTACGGATGGCATGACAGT
AAGAGAATTATGCAGTGCTGCCATAACCATGAGTGATAACACTGCGGCCAACTTACTTCTGACAACGATC
GGAGGACCGAAGGAGCTAACCGCTTTTTTGCACAACATGGGGGATCATGTAACTCGCCTTGATCGTTGGG
AACCGGAGCTGAATGAAGCCATACCAAACGACGAGCGTGACACCACGATGCCTGTAGCAATGGCAACAAC
GTTGCGCAAACTATTAACTGGCGAACTACTTACTCTAGCTTCCCGGCAACAATTAATAGACTGGATGGAG
GCGGATAAAGTTGCAGGACCACTTCTGCGCTCGGCCCTTCCGGCTGGCTGGTTTATTGCTGATAAATCTG
GAGCCGGTGAGCGTGGGTCTCGCGGTATCATTGCAGCACTGGGGCCAGATGGTAAGCCCTCCCGTATCGT
AGTTATCTACACGACGGGGAGTCAGGCAACTATGGATGAACGAAATAGACAGATCGCTGAGATAGGTGCC
TCACTGATTAAGCATTGGTAACTGTCAGACCAAGTTTACTCATATATACTTTAGATTGATTTAAAACTTC
ATTTTTAATTTAAAAGGATCTAGGTGAAGATCCTTTTTGATAATCTCATGACCAAAATCCCTTAACGTGA
GTTTTCGTTCCACTGAGCGTCAGACCCCGTAGAAAAGATCAAAGGATCTTCTTGAGATCCTTTTTTTCTG
CGCGTAATCTGCTGCTTGCAAACAAAAAAACCACCGCTACCAGCGGTGGTTTGTTTGCCGGATCAAGAGC
TACCAACTCTTTTTCCGAAGGTAACTGGCTTCAGCAGAGCGCAGATACCAAATACTGTTCTTCTAGTGTA
GCCGTAGTTAGGCCACCACTTCAAGAACTCTGTAGCACCGCCTACATACCTCGCTCTGCTAATCCTGTTA
CCAGTGGCTGCTGCCAGTGGCGATAAGTCGTGTCTTACCGGGTTGGACTCAAGACGATAGTTACCGGATA
AGGCGCAGCGGTCGGGCTGAACGGGGGGTTCGTGCACACAGCCCAGCTTGGAGCGAACGACCTACACCGA
ACTGAGATACCTACAGCGTGAGCTATGAGAAAGCGCCACGCTTCCCGAAGGGAGAAAGGCGGACAGGTAT
CCGGTAAGCGGCAGGGTCGGAACAGGAGAGCGCACGAGGGAGCTTCCAGGGGGAAACGCCTGGTATCTTT
ATAGTCCTGTCGGGTTTCGCCACCTCTGACTTGAGCGTCGATTTTTGTGATGCTCGTCAGGGGGGCGGAG
CCTATGGAAAAACGCCAGCAACGCGGCCTTTTTACGGTTCCTGGCCTTTTGCTGGCCTTTTGCTCACATG
TTCTTTCCTGCGTTATCCCCTGATTCTGTGGATAACCGTATTACCGCCTTTGAGTGAGCTGATACCGCTC
GCCGCAGCCGAACGACCGAGCGCAGCGAGTCAGTGAGCGAGGAAGCGGAAGAGCGCCCAATACGCAAACC
GCCTCTCCCCGCGCGTTGGCCGATTCATTAATGCAGCTGGCACGACAGGTTTCCCGACTGGAAAGCGGGC
AGTGAGCGCAACGCAATTAATGTGAGTTAGCTCACTCATTAGGCACCCCAGGCTTTACACTTTATGCTTC
CGGCTCGTATGTTGTGTGGAATTGTGAGCGGATAACAATTTCACACAGGAAACAGCTATGACCATGATTA
CGCCAAGCGCGCAATTAACCCTCACTAAAGGGAACAAAAGCTGGAGCTCCGGATGCAAGGGTTCGAATCC
CTTAGCTCTCATTATTTTTTGCTTTTTCTCTTGAGGTCACATGATCGCAAAATGGCAAATGGCACGTGAA
GCTGTCGATATTGGGGAACTGTGGTGGTTGGCAAATGACTAATTAAGTTAGTCAAGGCGCCATCCTCATG
AAAACTGTGTAACATAATAACCGAAGTGTCGAAAAGGTGGCACCTTGTCCAATTGAACACGCTCGATGAA
AAAAATAAGATATATATAAGGTTAAGTAAAGCGTCTGTTAGAAAGGAAGTTTTTCCTTTTTCTTGCTCTC
TTGTCTTTTCATCTACTATTTCCTTCGTGTAATACAGGGTCGTCAGATACATAGATACAATTCTATTACC
CCCATCCATACTCTAGAACTAGTGGATCCCCCGGGCTGCAGGAATTCGATATCAAGCTTATCGATACCGT
CGACCTCGACGCGGGTGCGGGTGCGGGTATGCAGGCCGTCGTTACCCAAGAACCTAGTGTTACCGTTAGC
CCAGGTGGTACTGTTATACTTACTTGTGGAAGTGGTACGGGTGCCGTCACATCTGGTCATTATGCAAATT
GGTTTCAACAAAAACCAGGACAAGCTCCAAGAGCTTTGATTTTTGATACTGATAAGAAGTATTCTTGGAC
CCCAGGTAGATTTTCTGGATCTTTGCTGGGAGCAAAGGCAGCTTTGACAATATCAGATGCTCAGCCTGAG
GACGAAGCCGAGTATTACTGTTCTCTTAGCGACGTGGATGGCTACTTGTTTGGCGGTGGAACACAACTGA
CGGTTCTGTCCGGTGGTGGCGGCTCTGGTGGCGGTGGCAGCGGCGGTGGTGGTTCCGGAGGCGGCGGTTC
TCAGGCTGTGGTGACTCAGGAGCCGTCAGTGACTGTGTCCCCAGGAGGGACAGTCATTCTCACTTGTGGC
TCCGGCACTGGAGCTGTCACCAGTGGTCATTATGCCAACTGGTTCCAGCAGAAGCCTGGCCAAGCCCCCA
GGGCACTTATATTTGACACCGACAAGAAGTATTCCTGGACCCCTGGCCGATTCTCAGGCTCCCTCCTTGG
GGCCAAGGCTGCCCTGACCATCTCGGATGCGCAGCCTGAAGATGAGGCTGAGTATTACTGTTCGCTCTCC
GACGTTGACGGTTATCTGTTCGGAGGAGGCACCCAGCTGACCGTCCTCTCCGAGCAGAAGCTGATCAGCG
AGGAGGACCTGGAGCAGAAGCTGATCAGCGAGGAGGACCTGTAACGCCTCGAGTCATGTAATTAGTTATG
TCACGCTTACATTCACGCCCTCCCCCCACATCCGCTCTAACCGAAAAGGAAGGAGTTAGACAACCTGAAG
TCTAGGTCCCTATTTATTTTTTTATAGTTATGTTAGTATTAAGAACGTTATTTATATTTCAAATTTTTCT
TTTTTTTCTGTACAGACGCGTGTACGCATGTAACATTATACTGAAAACCTTGCTTGAGAAGGTTTTGGGA
CGCTCGAAGGCTTTAATTTGCGGCCGGTACCCAATTCGCCCTATAGTGAGTCGTATTACGCGCGCTCACT
GGCCGTCGTTTTACAACGTCGTGACTGGGAAAACCCTGGCGTTACCCAACTTAATCGCCTTGCAGCACAT
CCCCCTTTCGCCAGCTGGCGTAATAGCGAAGAGGCCCGCACCGATCGCCCTTCCCAACAGTTGCGCAGCC
TGAATGGCGAATGG
[124 nt withheld, positions 4845-4968]
C
[91 nt withheld, positions 4970-5060]
A
[49 nt withheld, positions 5062-5110]
CCTTTGACGTTGGAGTCCACGTTCTTT
[37 nt withheld, positions 5138-5174]
ACCCTATCTCGGTCTATTCTTTTGATTTATAAGGGATTTTGCCGATTTCGGCCTATTGGTTAAAAAATGA
GCTGATTTAACAAAAATTTAACGCGAATTTTAACAAAATATTAACGCTTACAATTTCCTGATGCGGTATT
TTCTCCTTACGCATCTGTGCGGTATTTCACACCGCATATCGACCGGTCGAGGAGAACTTCTAGTATATCT
ACATACCTAATATTATTGCCTTATTAAAAATGGAATCCCAACAATTACATCAAAATCCACATTCTCTTCA
AAATCAATTGTCCTGTACTTCCTTGTTCATGTGTGTTCAAAAACGTTATATTTATAGGATAATTATACTC
TATTTCTCAACAAGTAATTGGTTGTTTGGCCGAGCGGTCTAAGGCGCCTGATTCAAGAAATATCTTGACC
GCAGTTAACTGTGGGAATACTCAGGTATCGTAAGATGCAAGAGTTCGAATCTCTTAGCAACCATTATTTT
TTTCCTCAACATAACGAGAACACACAGGGGCGCTATCGCACAGAATCAAATTCGATGACTGGAAATTTTT
TGTTAATTTCAGAGGTCGCCTGACGCATATACCTTTTTCAACTGAAAAATTGGGAGAAAAAGGAAAGGTG
AGAGCGCCGGAACCGGCTTTTCATATAGAATAGAGAAGCGTTCATGACTAAATGCTTGCATCACAATACT
TGAAGTTGACAATATTATTTAAGGACCTATTGTTTTTTCCAATAGGTGGTTAGCAATCGTCTTACTTTCT
AACTTTTCTTACCTTTTACATTTCAGCAATATATATATATATATTTCAAGGATATACCATTCTAATGTCT
GCCCCTAAGAAGATCGTCGTTTTGCCAGGTGACCACGTTGGTCAAGAAATCACAGCCGAAGCCATTAAGG
TTCTTAAAGCTATTTCTGATGTTCGTTCCAATGTCAAGTTCGATTTCGAAAATCATTTAATTGGTGGTGC
TGCTATCGATGCTACAGGTGTTCCACTTCCAGATGAGGCGCTGGAAGCCTCCAAGAAGGCTGATGCCGTT
TTGTTAGGTGCTGTGGGTGGTCCTAAATGGGGTACCGGTAGTGTTAGACCTGAACAAGGTTTACTAAAAA
TCCGTAAAGAACTTCAATTGTACGCCAACTTAAGACCATGTAACTTTGCATCCGACTCTCTTTTAGACTT
ATCTCCAATCAAGCCACAATTTGCTAAAGGTACTGACTTCGTTGTTGTCAGAGAATTAGTGGGAGGTATT
TACTTTGGTAAGAGAAAGGAAGACGATGGTGATGGTGTCGCTTGGGATAGTGAACAATACACCGTTCCAG
AAGTGCAAAGAATCACAAGAATGGCCGCTTTCATGGCCCTACAACATGAGCCACCATTGCCTATTTGGTC
CTTGGATAAAGCTAATGTTTTGGCCTCTTCAAGATTATGGAGAAAAACTGTGGAGGAAACCATCAAGAAC
GAATTCCCTACATTGAAGGTTCAACATCAATTGATTGATTCTGCCGCCATGATCCTAGTTAAGAACCCAA
CCCACCTAAATGGTATTATAATCACCAGCAACATGTTTGGTGATATCATCTCCGATGAAGCCTCCGTTAT
CCCAGGTTCCTTGGGTTTGTTGCCATCTGCGTCCTTGGCCTCTTTGCCAGACAAGAACACCGCATTTGGT
TTGTACGAACCATGCCACGGTTCTGCTCCAGATTTGCCAAAGAATAAGGTCAACCCTATCGCCACTATCT
TGTCTGCTGCAATGATGTTGAAATTGTCATTGAACTTGCCTGAAGAAGGTAAGGCCATTGAAGATGCAGT
TAAAAAGGTTTTGGATGCAGGTATCAGAACTGGTGATTTAGGTGGTTCCAACAGTACCACCGAAGTCGGT
GATGCTGTCGCCGAAGAAGTTAAGAAAATCCTTGCTTAAAAAGATTCTCTTTTTTTATGATATTTGTACA
TAAACTTTATAAATGAAATTCATAATAGAAACGACACGAAATTACAAAATGGAATATGTTCATAGGGTAG
ACGAAACTATATACGCAATCTACATACATTTATCAAGAAGGAGAAAAAGGAGGATGTAAAGGAATACAGG
TAAGCAAATTGATACTAATGGCTCAACGTGATAAGGAAAAAGAATTGCACTTTAACATTAATATTGACAA
GGAGGAGGGCACCACACAAAAAGTTAGGTGTAACAGAAAATCATGAAACTATGATTCCTAATTTATATAT
TGGAGGATTTTCTCTA
